Addgene plasmid #194426: YN2_1_IL50_HOlocus
Purpose: Expresses Cas9 and sgRNA cassettes for targeting the HO locus in yeast Saccharomyces cerevisiae
Depositing lab: Lisbeth Olsson. Depositing organization: Chalmers University of Technology. Publication: ScEnSor Kit for Saccharomyces cerevisiae Engineering and Biosensor-Driven Investigation of the Intracellular Environment. Torello Pianale L, Olsson L. ACS Synth Biol. 2023 Aug 8. doi: 10.1021/acssynbio.3c00124. PubMed 37552581.
Backbone
  Vector backbone: MoClo YTK
  Vector type: Yeast Expression
  Selectable markers: Neomycin (select with G418)
Growth in bacteria
  Bacterial resistance: Ampicillin, 100 μg/mL
  Growth temperature: 37°C
  Growth strain: DH5alpha
  Copy number: High Copy
Gene/Insert
  Gene/Insert name: Cas9
  gRNA/shRNA sequence: GCTCCAGCATTATAGCATGC
  Species: S. cerevisiae (budding yeast)
  Mutation: NA
  Cloning method: Restriction Enzyme; 5′ cloning site BsmBI (destroyed during cloning); 3′ cloning site BsmBI (destroyed during cloning)
Terms and licenses: Academic/Nonprofit Terms; Industry Terms: Not Available to Industry
How to cite: YN2_1_IL50_HOlocus was a gift from Lisbeth Olsson (Addgene plasmid # 194426 ; http://n2t.net/addgene:194426 ; RRID:Addgene_194426)
