[The description below was written by a language model from this plasmid's Addgene catalogue record and pLannotate feature annotations shown in this document.]
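Description:
YN2_1_IL50_HOlocus is a 9.4 kb yeast expression plasmid assembled in the MoClo Yeast Toolkit (YTK) framework that delivers both components of a CRISPR/Cas9 system for cutting the HO locus of Saccharomyces cerevisiae. It is a shuttle vector. In E. coli it replicates from a high-copy ColE1/pUC-type origin and is selected through the β-lactamase (AmpR) gene with its native bla promoter. In yeast it is maintained as a low-copy, stably segregating episome through a CEN6/ARS element and is selected with G418 via the kanMX cassette, which ends in the Ashbya gossypii TEF terminator. The parts were joined by BsmBI Golden Gate-style assembly, and the cloning sites were destroyed in the process.

The payload consists of two expression units. The first is the guide RNA cassette, in which an annotated tRNA lies upstream of the Streptococcus pyogenes gRNA scaffold. This layout is consistent with the common design in which a tRNA provides RNA polymerase III-driven transcription and is processed away from the guide. The HO-targeting spacer sits in the interval between the tRNA and the scaffold. The second unit is the S. pyogenes Cas9 coding sequence, fused at its C-terminus to two tandem SV40 nuclear localization signals and followed by a PGK1 terminator fragment. The promoter driving Cas9 was not annotated and is not stated in the record, although an unannotated stretch of roughly 800 bp precedes the coding sequence.

The plasmid belongs to a toolkit for S. cerevisiae engineering and biosensor-based study of the intracellular environment. There, a Cas9-induced break at HO would typically serve to promote marker-free integration of donor cassettes at that locus.
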