Features (pLannotate 1.2.2; 12 found; start..end, strand, type, name):
    102..192     +  ncRNA          tRNA: Accession: RF00005 - tRNA
    284..359     +  misc_RNA       gRNA scaffold: guide RNA scaffold for the Streptococcus pyogenes CRISPR/Cas9 system
   1183..5286    +  CDS            cas9: CAS9_STRP1 - Also known as csn1 From Streptococcus pyogenes serotype M1.
   5299..5319    +  CDS            SV40 NLS: nuclear localization signal of SV40 (simian virus 40) large T antigen
   5323..5343    +  CDS            SV40 NLS: nuclear localization signal of SV40 (simian virus 40) large T antigen
   5362..5586    +  terminator     PGK1 terminator (fragment): S. cerevisae PGK1; transcription terminator for 3-phosphoglycerate kinase gene
   5674..7029    +  gene           kanMX: yeast selectable marker conferring kanamycin resistance (Wach et al., 1994)
   6832..7029    +  terminator     TEF terminator: Ashbya gossypii TEF terminator
   7034..7537    +  misc_feature   CEN/ARS: S. cerevisiae CEN6 centromere fused to an autonomously replicating sequence
   7648..8508    -  CDS            AmpR: β-lactamase; bla; confers resistance to ampicillin, carbenicillin, and related antibiotics
   8509..8613    -  promoter       AmpR promoter: bla
   8716..9304    +  rep_origin     ori: high-copy-number ColE1/pMB1/pBR322/pUC origin of replication
>Addgene plasmid #194426 | YN2_1_IL50_HOlocus | addgene full sequence | sequence record 383081 | Addgene NGS Result
GAATGTGCTTCAGTATTACATTTTTTGCCTTCAACGCCTTGATTGTTCTATTTTTGCTAATAATAAATCT
ATTTCATCGGACTAAAAGTCCATTAGTTGTAAGCGGATTTAGCTCAGTTGGGAGAGCGCCAGACTGAAGA
AAAACTTCGGTCAAGTCATCTGGAGGTCCTGTGTTCGATCCACAGAATTCGCAGATGGCCGGCATGGTCC
CAGCCTCCTCGCTGGCGCCGGCTGGGCAACACCTTCGGGTGGCGAATGGGACTGCTCCAGCATTATAGCA
TGCGTTTTAGAGCTAGAAATAGCAAGTTAAAATAAGGCTAGTCCGTTATCAACTTGAAAAAGTGGCACCG
AGTCGGTGCTTTTTTTATTTTTTGTCACTATTGTTATGTAAAATGCCACCTCTGACAGTATGGAACGCAA
ACTTCTGTCTAGTGGATACTGATGAGACCAAACCAGATGTCAACACAGCTACAACGGTGAGTAAGGAAAG
AGTGAGGAACTATCGCATACCTGCATTTAAAGATGCCGATTTGGGCGCGAATCCTTTATTTTGGCTTCAC
CCTCATACTATTATCAGGGCCAGAAAAAGGAAGTGTTTCCCTCCTTCTTGAATTGATGTTACCCTCATAA
AGCACGTGGCCTCTTATCGAGAAAGAAATTACCGTCGCTCGTGATTTGTTTGCAAAAAGAACAAAACTGA
AAAAACCCAGACACGCTCGACTTCCTGTCATCCTATTGATTGCAGCTTCCAATTTCGTCACACAACAAGG
TCCTAGCGACGGCTCACAGGTTTTGTAACAAGCAATCGAAGGTTCTGGAATGGCGGGAAAGGGTTTAGTA
CCACATGCTATGATGCCCACTGTGATCTCCAGAGCAAAGTTCGTTCGATCGTACTGTTACTCTCTCTCTT
TCAAACAGAATTGTCCGAATCGTGTGACAACAACAGCCTGTTCTCACACACTCTTTTCTTCTAACCAAGG
GGGTGGTTTAGTTTAGTAGAACCTCGTGAAACTTACATTTACATATATATAAACTTGCATAAATTGGTCA
ATGCAAGAAATACATATTTGGTCTTTTCTAATTCGTAGTTTTTCAAGTTCTTAGATGCTTTCTTTTTCTC
TTTTTTACAGATCATCAAGGAAGTAATTATCTACTTTTTACAACAAATATAAAACAAGATCTATGGACAA
GAAGTATTCTATCGGACTGGATATCGGGACTAATAGCGTCGGGTGGGCCGTGATCACTGACGAGTACAAG
GTGCCCTCTAAGAAGTTCAAGGTGCTCGGGAACACCGACCGGCATTCCATCAAGAAAAATCTGATCGGAG
CTCTCCTCTTTGATTCAGGGGAAACCGCTGAAGCAACCCGCCTCAAGCGGACTGCTAGACGGCGGTACAC
CAGGAGGAAGAACCGGATTTGTTACCTTCAAGAGATATTCTCCAACGAAATGGCAAAGGTCGACGACAGC
TTCTTCCATAGGCTGGAAGAATCATTCCTCGTGGAAGAGGATAAGAAGCATGAACGGCATCCCATCTTCG
GTAATATCGTCGACGAGGTGGCCTATCACGAGAAATACCCAACCATCTACCATCTTCGCAAAAAGCTGGT
GGACTCAACCGACAAGGCAGACCTCCGGCTTATCTACCTGGCCCTGGCCCACATGATCAAGTTCAGAGGC
CACTTCCTGATCGAGGGCGACCTCAATCCTGACAATAGCGATGTGGATAAACTGTTCATCCAGCTGGTGC
AGACTTACAACCAGCTCTTTGAAGAGAACCCCATCAATGCAAGCGGAGTCGATGCCAAGGCCATTCTGTC
AGCCCGGCTGTCAAAGAGCCGCAGACTTGAGAATCTTATCGCTCAGCTGCCGGGTGAAAAGAAAAATGGA
CTGTTCGGGAACCTGATTGCTCTTTCACTTGGGCTGACTCCCAATTTCAAGTCTAATTTCGACCTGGCAG
AGGATGCCAAGCTGCAACTGTCCAAGGACACCTATGATGACGATCTCGACAACCTCCTGGCCCAGATCGG
TGACCAATACGCCGACCTTTTCCTTGCTGCTAAGAATCTTTCTGACGCCATCCTGCTGTCTGACATTCTC
CGCGTGAACACTGAAATCACCAAGGCCCCTCTTTCAGCTTCAATGATTAAGCGGTATGATGAGCACCACC
AGGACCTGACCCTGCTTAAGGCACTCGTCCGGCAGCAGCTTCCGGAGAAGTACAAGGAAATCTTCTTTGA
CCAGTCAAAGAATGGATACGCCGGCTACATCGACGGAGGTGCCTCCCAAGAGGAATTTTATAAGTTTATC
AAACCTATCCTTGAGAAGATGGACGGCACCGAAGAGCTCCTCGTGAAACTGAATCGGGAGGATCTGCTGC
GGAAGCAGCGCACTTTCGACAATGGGAGCATTCCCCACCAGATCCATCTTGGGGAGCTTCACGCCATCCT
TCGGCGCCAAGAGGACTTCTACCCCTTTCTTAAGGACAACAGGGAGAAGATTGAGAAAATTCTCACTTTC
CGCATCCCCTACTACGTGGGACCCCTCGCCAGAGGAAATAGCCGGTTTGCTTGGATGACCAGAAAGTCAG
AAGAAACTATCACTCCCTGGAACTTCGAAGAGGTGGTGGACAAGGGAGCCAGCGCTCAGTCATTCATCGA
ACGGATGACTAACTTCGATAAGAACCTCCCCAATGAGAAGGTCCTGCCGAAACATTCCCTGCTCTACGAG
TACTTTACCGTGTACAACGAGCTGACCAAGGTGAAATATGTCACCGAAGGGATGAGGAAGCCCGCATTCC
TGTCAGGCGAACAAAAGAAGGCAATTGTGGACCTTCTGTTCAAGACCAATAGAAAGGTGACCGTGAAGCA
GCTGAAGGAGGACTATTTCAAGAAAATTGAATGCTTCGACTCTGTGGAGATTAGCGGGGTCGAAGATCGG
TTCAACGCAAGCCTGGGTACTTACCATGATCTGCTTAAGATCATCAAGGACAAGGATTTTCTGGACAATG
AGGAGAACGAGGACATCCTTGAGGACATTGTCCTGACTCTCACTCTGTTCGAGGACCGGGAAATGATCGA
GGAGAGGCTTAAGACCTACGCCCATCTGTTCGACGATAAAGTGATGAAGCAACTTAAACGGAGAAGATAT
ACCGGATGGGGACGCCTTAGCCGCAAACTCATCAACGGAATCCGGGACAAACAGAGCGGAAAGACCATTC
TTGATTTCCTTAAGAGCGACGGATTCGCTAATCGCAACTTCATGCAACTTATCCATGATGATTCCCTGAC
CTTTAAGGAGGACATCCAGAAGGCCCAAGTGTCTGGACAAGGTGACTCACTGCACGAGCATATCGCAAAT
CTGGCTGGTTCACCCGCTATTAAGAAGGGTATTCTCCAGACCGTGAAAGTCGTGGACGAGCTGGTCAAGG
TGATGGGTCGCCATAAACCAGAGAACATTGTCATCGAGATGGCCAGGGAAAACCAGACTACCCAGAAGGG
ACAGAAGAACAGCAGGGAGCGGATGAAAAGAATTGAGGAAGGGATTAAGGAGCTCGGGTCACAGATCCTT
AAAGAGCACCCGGTGGAAAACACCCAGCTTCAGAATGAGAAGCTCTATCTGTACTACCTTCAAAATGGAC
GCGATATGTATGTGGACCAAGAGCTTGATATCAACAGGCTCTCAGACTACGACGTGGACCATATCGTCCC
TCAGAGCTTCCTCAAAGACGACTCAATTGACAATAAGGTGCTGACTCGCTCAGACAAGAACCGGGGAAAG
TCAGATAACGTGCCCTCAGAGGAAGTCGTGAAAAAGATGAAGAACTATTGGCGCCAGCTTCTGAACGCAA
AGCTGATCACTCAGCGGAAGTTCGACAATCTCACTAAGGCTGAGAGGGGCGGACTGAGCGAACTGGACAA
AGCAGGATTCATTAAACGGCAACTTGTGGAGACTCGGCAGATTACTAAACATGTCGCCCAAATCCTTGAC
TCACGCATGAATACCAAGTACGACGAAAACGACAAACTTATCCGCGAGGTGAAGGTGATTACCCTGAAGT
CCAAGCTGGTCAGCGATTTCAGAAAGGACTTTCAATTCTACAAAGTGCGGGAGATCAATAACTATCATCA
TGCTCATGACGCATATCTGAATGCCGTGGTGGGAACCGCCCTGATCAAGAAGTACCCAAAGCTGGAAAGC
GAGTTCGTGTACGGAGACTACAAGGTCTACGACGTGCGCAAGATGATTGCCAAATCTGAGCAGGAGATCG
GAAAGGCCACCGCAAAGTACTTCTTCTACAGCAACATCATGAATTTCTTCAAGACCGAAATCACCCTTGC
AAACGGTGAGATCCGGAAGAGGCCGCTCATCGAGACTAATGGGGAGACTGGCGAAATCGTGTGGGACAAG
GGCAGAGATTTCGCTACCGTGCGCAAAGTGCTTTCTATGCCTCAAGTGAACATCGTGAAGAAAACCGAGG
TGCAAACCGGAGGCTTTTCTAAGGAATCAATCCTCCCCAAGCGCAACTCCGACAAGCTCATTGCAAGGAA
GAAGGATTGGGACCCTAAGAAGTACGGCGGATTCGATTCACCAACTGTGGCTTATTCTGTCCTGGTCGTG
GCTAAGGTGGAAAAAGGAAAGTCTAAGAAGCTCAAGAGCGTGAAGGAACTGCTGGGTATCACCATTATGG
AGCGCAGCTCCTTCGAGAAGAACCCAATTGACTTTCTCGAAGCCAAAGGTTACAAGGAAGTCAAGAAGGA
CCTTATCATCAAGCTCCCAAAGTATAGCCTGTTCGAACTGGAGAATGGGCGGAAGCGGATGCTCGCCTCC
GCTGGCGAACTTCAGAAGGGTAATGAGCTGGCTCTCCCCTCCAAGTACGTGAATTTCCTCTACCTTGCAA
GCCATTACGAGAAGCTGAAGGGGAGCCCCGAGGACAACGAGCAAAAGCAACTGTTTGTGGAGCAGCATAA
GCATTATCTGGACGAGATCATTGAGCAGATTTCCGAGTTTTCTAAACGCGTCATTCTCGCTGATGCCAAC
CTCGATAAAGTCCTTAGCGCATACAATAAGCACAGAGACAAACCAATTCGGGAGCAGGCTGAGAATATCA
TCCACCTGTTCACCCTCACCAATCTTGGTGCCCCTGCCGCATTCAAGTACTTCGACACCACCATCGACCG
GAAACGCTATACCTCCACCAAAGAAGTGCTGGACGCCACCCTCATCCACCAGAGCATCACCGGACTTTAC
GAAACTCGGATTGACCTCTCACAGCTCGGAGGGGATGAGGGAGCTGATCCAAAAAAGAAGAGAAAGGTAG
ATCCAAAAAAGAAGAGAAAGGTATAAGGATCCTAACTCGAGATTGAATTGAATTGAAATCGATAGATCAA
TTTTTTTCTTTTCTCTTTCCCCATCCTTTACGCTAAAATAATAGTTTATTTTATTTTTTGAATATTTTTT
ATTTATATACGTATATATAGACTATTATTTATCTTTTAATGATTATTAAGATTTTTATTAAAAAAAAATT
CGCTCCTCTTTTAATGCCTTTATGCAGTTTTTTTTTCCCATTCGATATTTCTATGTGCTGAGCAGTTACA
GAGATGTTACGAACCACTAGTGCACTGCAGTACAGTTTAGCTTGCCTCGTCCCCGCCGGGTCACCCGGCC
AGCGACATGGAGGCCCAGAATACCCTCCTTGACAGTCTTGACGTGCGCAGCTCAGGGGCATGATGTGACT
GTCGCCCGTACATTTAGCCCATACATCCCCATGTATAATCATTTGCATCCATACATTTTGATGGCCGCAC
GGCGCGAAGCAAAAATTACGGCTCCTCGCTCCAGACCTGCGAGCAGGGAAACGCTCCCCTCACAGACGCG
TTGAATTGTCCCCACGCCGCGCCCCTGTAGAGAAATATAAAAGGTTAGGATTTGCCACTGAGGTTCTTCT
TTCATATACTTCCTTTTAAAATCTTGCTAGGATACAGTTCTCACATCACATCCGAACATAAACAAAAATG
GGTAAGGAAAAGACTCACGTTTCGAGGCCGCGATTAAATTCCAACATGGATGCTGATTTATATGGGTATA
AATGGGCTCGCGATAATGTCGGGCAATCAGGTGCGACAATCTATCGATTGTATGGGAAGCCCGATGCGCC
AGAGTTGTTTCTGAAACATGGCAAAGGTAGCGTTGCCAATGATGTTACAGATGAGATGGTCAGACTAAAC
TGGCTGACGGAATTTATGCCTCTTCCGACCATCAAGCATTTTATCCGTACTCCTGATGATGCATGGTTAC
TCACCACTGCGATCCCCGGCAAAACAGCATTCCAGGTATTAGAAGAATATCCTGATTCAGGTGAAAATAT
TGTTGATGCGCTGGCAGTGTTCCTGCGCCGGTTGCATTCGATTCCTGTTTGTAATTGTCCTTTTAACAGC
GATCGCGTATTTCGTCTGGCTCAGGCGCAATCACGAATGAATAACGGTTTGGTTGATGCGAGTGATTTTG
ATGACGAGCGTAATGGCTGGCCTGTTGAACAAGTCTGGAAAGAAATGCATAAGCTTTTGCCATTCTCACC
GGATTCAGTCGTCACTCATGGTGATTTCTCACTTGATAACCTTATTTTTGACGAGGGGAAATTAATAGGT
TGTATTGATGTTGGACGAGTCGGAATCGCAGACCGATACCAGGATCTTGCCATCCTATGGAACTGCCTCG
GTGAGTTTTCTCCTTCATTACAGAAACGGCTTTTTCAAAAATATGGTATTGATAATCCTGATATGAATAA
ATTGCAGTTTCATTTGATGCTCGATGAGTTTTTCTAAAGTAACTGACAATAAAAAGATTCTTGTTTTCAA
GAACTTGTCATTTGTATAGTTTTTTTATATTGTAGTTGTTCTATTTTAATCAAATGTTAGCGTGATTTAT
ATTTTTTTTCGCCTCGACATCATCTGCCCAGATGCGAAGTTAAGTGCGCAGAAAGTAATATCATGCGTCA
ATCGTATGTGAATGCTGGTCGCTATACTGGAGTATCACGTGCTATAAAAATAATTATAATTTAAATTTTT
TAATATAAATATATAAATTAAAAATAGAAAGTAAAAAAAGAAATTAAAGAAAAAATAGTTTTTGTTTTCC
GAAGATGTAAAAGACTCTAGGGGGATCGCCAACAAATACTACCTTTTATCTTGCTCTTCCTGCTCTCAGG
TATTAATGCCGAATTGTTTCATCTTGTCTGTGTAGAAAACCACACACGAAAATCCTGTGATTTTACATTT
TACTTATCGTTAATCGAATGTATATCTATTTAATCTGCTTTTCTTGTCTAATAAATATATATGTAAAGTA
CGCTTTTTGTTGAAATTTTTTAAACCTTTGTTTATTTTTTTTTCTTCATTCCGTAACTCTTCTACCTTCT
TTATTTACTTTCTAAAATCCAAATACAAAACATAAAAATAAATAAACACAGAGTAAATTCCCAAATTATT
CCATCATTAAAAGATACGAGGCGCGTGTAAGTTACAGGCAAGCGATCCGTCCCGAGCGGCCGCGATTATC
AAAAAGGATCTTCACCTAGATCCTTTTAAATTAAAAATGAAGTTTTAAATCAATCTAAAGTATATATGAG
TAAACTTGGTCTGACAGTTACCAATGCTTAATCAGTGAGGCACCTATCTCAGCGATCTGTCTATTTCGTT
CATCCATAGTTGCCTGACTCCCCGTCGTGTAGATAACTACGATACGGGAGGGCTTACCATCTGGCCCCAG
TGCTGCAATGATACCGCGGGACCCACGCTCACCGGCTCCAGATTTATCAGCAATAAACCAGCCAGCCGGA
AGGGCCGAGCGCAGAAGTGGTCCTGCAACTTTATCCGCCTCCATCCAGTCTATTAATTGTTGCCGGGAAG
CTAGAGTAAGTAGTTCGCCAGTTAATAGTTTGCGCAACGTTGTTGCCATTGCTACAGGCATCGTGGTGTC
ACGCTCGTCGTTTGGTATGGCTTCATTCAGCTCCGGTTCCCAACGATCAAGGCGAGTTACATGATCCCCC
ATGTTGTGCAAAAAAGCGGTTAGCTCCTTCGGTCCTCCGATCGTTGTCAGAAGTAAGTTGGCCGCAGTGT
TATCACTCATGGTTATGGCAGCACTGCATAATTCTCTTACTGTCATGCCATCCGTAAGATGCTTTTCTGT
GACTGGTGAGTACTCAACCAAGTCATTCTGAGAATAGTGTATGCGGCGACCGAGTTGCTCTTGCCCGGCG
TCAATACGGGATAATACCGCGCCACATAGCAGAACTTTAAAAGTGCTCATCATTGGAAAACGTTCTTCGG
GGCGAAAACTCTCAAGGATCTTACCGCTGTTGAGATCCAGTTCGATGTAACCCACTCGTGCACCCAACTG
ATCTTCAGCATCTTTTACTTTCACCAGCGTTTCTGGGTGAGCAAAAACAGGAAGGCAAAATGCCGCAAAA
AAGGGAATAAGGGCGACACGGAAATGTTGAATACTCATACTCTTCCTTTTTCAATATTATTGAAGCATTT
ATCAGGGTTATTGTCTCATGAGCGGATACATATTTGAATGTATTTAGAAAAATAAACAAATAGGGGTTCC
GCGCACATTTCCCCGAAAAGTGCCACCTGTCATGACCAAAATCCCTTAACGTGAGTTTTCGTTCCACTGA
GCGTCAGACCCCGTAGAAAAGATCAAAGGATCTTCTTGAGATCCTTTTTTTCTGCGCGTAATCTGCTGCT
TGCAAACAAAAAAACCACCGCTACCAGCGGTGGTTTGTTTGCCGGATCAAGAGCTACCAACTCTTTTTCC
GAAGGTAACTGGCTTCAGCAGAGCGCAGATACCAAATACTGTTCTTCTAGTGTAGCCGTAGTTAGGCCAC
CACTTCAAGAACTCTGTAGCACCGCCTACATACCTCGCTCTGCTAATCCTGTTACCAGTGGCTGCTGCCA
GTGGCGATAAGTCGTGTCTTACCGGGTTGGACTCAAGACGATAGTTACCGGATAAGGCGCAGCGGTCGGG
CTGAACGGGGGGTTCGTGCACACAGCCCAGCTTGGAGCGAACGACCTACACCGAACTGAGATACCTACAG
CGTGAGCTATGAGAAAGCGCCACGCTTCCCGAAGGGAGAAAGGCGGACAGGTATCCGGTAAGCGGCAGGG
TCGGAACAGGAGAGCGCACGAGGGAGCTTCCAGGGGGAAACGCCTGGTATCTTTATAGTCCTGTCGGGTT
TCGCCACCTCTGACTTGAGCGTCGATTTTTGTGATGCTCGTCAGGGGGGCGGAGCCTATGGAAAAACGCC
AGCAACGCGGCCTTTTTACGGTTCCTGGCCTTTTGCTGGCCTTTTGCTCACATGTTCTTTCCTGCGTTAT
CCCCTGATTCTGTGGATAACCGTGCGGCCGCCCCTGAATTCGCATCTAGACT
